>Addgene plasmid #148531 | pcDNA3.1-MS2-HA-DmRoquin_AD | addgene full sequence | sequence record 357786 | Addgene NGS Result
GACATTGATTATTGACTAGTTATTAATAGTAATCAATTACGGGGTCATTAGTTCATAGCCCATATATGGA
GTTCCGCGTTACATAACTTACGGTAAATGGCCCGCCTGGCTGACCGCCCAACGACCCCCGCCCATTGACG
TCAATAATGACGTATGTTCCCATAGTAACGCCAATAGGGACTTTCCATTGACGTCAATGGGTGGAGTATT
TACGGTAAACTGCCCACTTGGCAGTACATCAAGTGTATCATATGCCAAGTACGCCCCCTATTGACGTCAA
TGACGGTAAATGGCCCGCCTGGCATTATGCCCAGTACATGACCTTATGGGACTTTCCTACTTGGCAGTAC
ATCTACGTATTAGTCATCGCTATTACCATGGTGATGCGGTTTTGGCAGTACATCAATGGGCGTGGATAGC
GGTTTGACTCACGGGGATTTCCAAGTCTCCACCCCATTGACGTCAATGGGAGTTTGTTTTGGCACCAAAA
TCAACGGGACTTTCCAAAATGTCGTAACAACTCCGCCCCATTGACGCAAATGGGCGGTAGGCGTGTACGG
TGGGAGGTCTATATAAGCAGAGCTCTCTGGCTAACTAGAGAACCCACTGCTTACTGGCTTATCGAAATTA
ATACGACTCACTATAGGGAGACCCAAGCTTGCCACCATGGCTTCTAACTTTACTCAGTTCGTTCTCGTCG
ACAATGGCGGAACTGGCGACGTGACTGTCGCCCCAAGCAACTTCGCTAACGGGGTCGCTGAATGGATCAG
CTCTAACTCGCGATCACAGGCTTACAAAGTAACCTGTAGCGTTCGTCAGAGCTCTGCGCAGAATCGCAAA
TACACCATCAAAGTCGAGGTGCCTAAAGTGGCAACCCAGACTGTTGGTGGTGAAGAGCTTCCTGTAGCCG
GATGGAGATCTTACTTAAATATGGAACTAACCATTCCAATTTTCGCCACGAATTCCGACTGCGAGCTTAT
TGTTAAGGCAATGCAAGGTCTCCTAAAAGATGGAAACCCGATTCCCTCGGCCATCGCGGCCAACTCCGGC
ATCTACGGAGGTGGAGGTGGATCTGGTGGATCTCCTCCACATATGGCTTACCCATACGATGTTCCAGATT
ACGCTCCTCCAAAGCTTGGATCCGAATTCCCGGGTCGACTCGAGTCTAGAGCGGCCGCCATGCCGATTCA
GGCTCCCTCATGGACAGATTTTCTGAACTGTCCCATCTGCTGCAATGAATTCGCGGCCAGCCAGCGATGT
CCGGTCAGTCTGGGCTGCGGGCACACCATCTGCAAGCTATGCCTGACGACCCTCTACAACCGGCAGTGTC
CCTTCGATCAGACCGTGATTGTCAGTGACATCGACAATTTGCCCATCAACCATGCCTTGCTCCAGTTGGT
CAAGGACTCGGAGCTCCTCGAGCTGGCACCACCACCGCCCAGTGTGCAGAAGCTGGAGCCGGAGCACCTT
AAGTGTTACCAACTGGGTCAGCGGTGCATCGAGGAGCTGGCTTTGCACTTGAAGTCCTTCCTCAACCTGA
ACGGAAATGGCAATCTTCTAACTCGACCCATGTTACGGAAACTGGTTACTCTGGTCAACTGCCAGCTGAT
GGAGGAGGAGGGACGGGTGAGAGCGCTTCGAGCAGCCAGATCCCTAGGCGAACGCACAGTCACCGAGCTG
ATCCTGCAGCACCAAAATCCCCAGCAGTTGAGCTCAAATCTGTGGGCTGCAGTGCGGACAAGAGGATGCC
AGTTCCTTGGACCCGCCATGCAGGAGGAGGTGCTCAAACTGGTGCTGCTGGCCTTGGAGGAGGGATCAGC
GCTTTCGCGCAAAGTGCTGGTCATGTTCGTCGTGCAGCGACTAGAGCCGAAGTTTCCCCAGGCCTCCAAG
ACGAGTATCGGACATGTGGTACAGCTGCTCTACCGCGCCAGCTGCTTCAAGGTGTCCAAGCGGGAGGCGG
ACTCGTCGTTGATGCAGCTCAAAGAGGAATTCCGTACGTATGACGCCCTACGCCGGGAGCACGATGCCCA
AATCGTTCAGATAGCCACCGAGGCGGGTCTGCGAATTGCACCGGAACAATGGTCTTCCCTATTGTATGGC
GACGTGATGCATAAAAGCCACATGCAGAGCATCATCGATAAGCTGCAGACGCCAAGCTCCTTTGCGCAAT
CAGTCCAGGAATTGGTCATCGCCTTGCAGCGGACCAGCGATCCTGCGAAGCTATCCAGTTTGCATCATCA
TCTGAAGTACCTGGCCAATATTGATCCCTGTGCGGAGGTTGCCCCGTGGTCGGTTTTGGCTGAGGCCTTG
GATGCAGTGCGGCATTCGGTCGTTGGACTGGTGAACTTCCTTCAGCACCACGGAGTGCGCAAGGCGCAGG
ACGGCATCAGTGGCGGTGGCAGTGGTGGGACGACCAATAGCAATCCGAAGTACAAGATCAGCTTATGCAG
GGACTTGAATGTGCGGCGGGTGTGTCCCCGAGGTTCTAGCTGTACCTTTGCCCATTCCCAGGAGGAGGTA
GAACGCTATCGTGCACGGAATCGAGGAAAACATATGAAGACACCGTTGGCGCTGCAGGGACCTCCAGCGG
TAGGCGTAGGAGCCATAAAGAAACCACTAGGCGAGCAGGAGGGACCGCCTCTAGGTAACATGCCACCCAT
GTTACCTATGTCGCCTATGCATTATATGGGCTCTCCTAGGGGATATCTGGATCCCAGCTTGGGACTTTCG
CCAGGTGGTGGTCTCCCGCCGTCGCATCACAGTCCCATTACCAGGCTCATAGTGCCGAGCCGCTACGATT
CGCGCTTTAGCGGGTTTGGCGGTGGCACGCCCAGGATTCCTTCGCCCAGAGAATACCAAGCCAATCCGGT
AGCGCCAACGCAACGCAATGCCAACCCACCGAATTTTAGTGTGAACAGTAACCTGCACAAGGGCTACATG
TTGCCCGCCAGCGGTGGAGATGTCTTCCATCTGGCCAATCCGTGGGAGCAAGCATACCTGGCACAGCAGC
AACATCCTCCACAGCATCCCCAACAGCAGCAGCCACCGTCCAGCAAGCCGAATCCCAGCCGACCGTTGTC
GATTTTACCCGCAACAGCTGATACCTCATTTTTTGAAAAGAAACCGCCGAATAGTGTTAGCATAGATCTG
GACAGGGTCCCGGAGGTCAATGTGGATGCAGTGCCTCTGTTCCGGCGATCCAACAATAACCACAATAACA
ACAATAGTAACTCCCACAATAACAACAACAACAATCATGGCTCATCACTGCTGTTCTGGAACAATACGGG
TAAAGATTCAGCCAACTTTGTACGATCAGACTCCATATTGGATGACGATGCGTCCACATTCGATGTGCCC
ACTGGCTCCTCCATGCTGAGTATCTACGGCCCGATTTGCCCCAAGAGCAGTACGACCGGCAACTGGAACA
ACTTTGATCTGGGATATGGCGGCTTCAAGAGTGACAGAAACGATAGCTTCAATGCCAATAAGCAGCAACA
GCCGATGTGGGGCAGGAAACCGCAACTGATGTCGGAAGACAGTTTCGAGGGCGGCATCGATAGTGGAATG
ATGCTGCAGCTGGAGAAGAATCTGGTGGACATCGTCGATCCCGATGACAGTGGGATCAAGGTGGACTAGG
GGCCCTATTCTATAGTGTCACCTAAATGCTAGAGCTCGCTGATCAGCCTCGACTGTGCCTTCTAGTTGCC
AGCCATCTGTTGTTTGCCCCTCCCCCGTGCCTTCCTTGACCCTGGAAGGTGCCACTCCCACTGTCCTTTC
CTAATAAAATGAGGAAATTGCATCGCATTGTCTGAGTAGGTGTCATTCTATTCTGGGGGGTGGGGTGGGG
CAGGACAGCAAGGGGGAGGATTGGGAAGACAATAGCAGGCATGCTGGGGATGCGGTGGGCTCTATGGCTT
CTGAGGCGGAAAGAACCAGCTGGGGCTCTAGGGGGTATCCCC
[124 nt withheld, positions 3963-4086]
C
[91 nt withheld, positions 4088-4178]
A
[49 nt withheld, positions 4180-4228]
CCTTTGACGTTGGAGTCCACGTTCTTT
[37 nt withheld, positions 4256-4292]
ACCCTATCTCGGTCTATTCTTTTGATTTATAAGGGATTTTGCCGATTTCGGCCTATTGGTTAAAAAATGA
GCTGATTTAACAAAAATTTAACGCGAATTAATTCTGTGGAATGTGTGTCAGTTAGGGTGTGGAAAGTCCC
CAGGCTCCCCAGCAGGCAGAAGTATGCAAAGCATGCATCTCAATTAGTCAGCAACCAGGTGTGGAAAGTC
CCCAGGCTCCCCAGCAGGCAGAAGTATGCAAAGCATGCATCTCAATTAGTCAGCAACCATAGTCCCGCCC
CTAACTCCGCCCATCCCGCCCCTAACTCCGCCCAGTTCCGCCCATTCTCCGCCCCATGGCTGACTAATTT
TTTTTATTTATGCAGAGGCCGAGGCCGCCTCTGCCTCTGAGCTATTCCAGAAGTAGTGAGGAGGCTTTTT
TGGAGGCCTAGGCTTTTGCAAAAAGCTCCCGGGAGCTTGTATATCCATTTTCGGATCTGATCAAGAGACA
GGATGAGGATCGTTTCGCATGATTGAACAAGATGGATTGCACGCAGGTTCTCCGGCCGCTTGGGTGGAGA
GGCTATTCGGCTATGACTGGGCACAACAGACAATCGGCTGCTCTGATGCCGCCGTGTTCCGGCTGTCAGC
GCAGGGGCGCCCGGTTCTTTTTGTCAAGACCGACCTGTCCGGTGCCCTGAATGAACTGCAGGACGAGGCA
GCGCGGCTATCGTGGCTGGCCACGACGGGCGTTCCTTGCGCAGCTGTGCTCGACGTTGTCACTGAAGCGG
GAAGGGACTGGCTGCTATTGGGCGAAGTGCCGGGGCAGGATCTCCTGTCATCTCACCTTGCTCCTGCCGA
GAAAGTATCCATCATGGCTGATGCAATGCGGCGGCTGCATACGCTTGATCCGGCTACCTGCCCATTCGAC
CACCAAGCGAAACATCGCATCGAGCGAGCACGTACTCGGATGGAAGCCGGTCTTGTCGATCAGGATGATC
TGGACGAAGAGCATCAGGGGCTCGCGCCAGCCGAACTGTTCGCCAGGCTCAAGGCGCGCATGCCCGACGG
CGAGGATCTCGTCGTGACCCATGGCGATGCCTGCTTGCCGAATATCATGGTGGAAAATGGCCGCTTTTCT
GGATTCATCGACTGTGGCCGGCTGGGTGTGGCGGACCGCTATCAGGACATAGCGTTGGCTACCCGTGATA
TTGCTGAAGAGCTTGGCGGCGAATGGGCTGACCGCTTCCTCGTGCTTTACGGTATCGCCGCTCCCGATTC
GCAGCGCATCGCCTTCTATCGCCTTCTTGACGAGTTCTTCTGAGCGGGACTCTGGGGTTCGAAATGACCG
ACCAAGCGACGCCCAACCTGCCATCACGAGATTTCGATTCCACCGCCGCCTTCTATGAAAGGTTGGGCTT
CGGAATCGTTTTCCGGGACGCCGGCTGGATGATCCTCCAGCGCGGGGATCTCATGCTGGAGTTCTTCGCC
CACCCCAACTTGTTTATTGCAGCTTATAATGGTTACAAATAAAGCAATAGCATCACAAATTTCACAAATA
AAGCATTTTTTTCACTGCATTCTAGTTGTGGTTTGTCCAAACTCATCAATGTATCTTATCATGTCTGTAT
ACCGTCGACCTCTAGCTAGAGCTTGGCGTAATCATGGTCATAGCTGTTTCCTGTGTGAAATTGTTATCCG
CTCACAATTCCACACAACATACGAGCCGGAAGCATAAAGTGTAAAGCCTGGGGTGCCTAATGAGTGAGCT
AACTCACATTAATTGCGTTGCGCTCACTGCCCGCTTTCCAGTCGGGAAACCTGTCGTGCCAGCTGCATTA
ATGAATCGGCCAACGCGCGGGGAGAGGCGGTTTGCGTATTGGGCGCTCTTCCGCTTCCTCGCTCACTGAC
TCGCTGCGCTCGGTCGTTCGGCTGCGGCGAGCGGTATCAGCTCACTCAAAGGCGGTAATACGGTTATCCA
CAGAATCAGGGGATAACGCAGGAAAGAACATGTGAGCAAAAGGCCAGCAAAAGGCCAGGAACCGTAAAAA
GGCCGCGTTGCTGGCGTTTTTCCATAGGCTCCGCCCCCCTGACGAGCATCACAAAAATCGACGCTCAAGT
CAGAGGTGGCGAAACCCGACAGGACTATAAAGATACCAGGCGTTTCCCCCTGGAAGCTCCCTCGTGCGCT
CTCCTGTTCCGACCCTGCCGCTTACCGGATACCTGTCCGCCTTTCTCCCTTCGGGAAGCGTGGCGCTTTC
TCATAGCTCACGCTGTAGGTATCTCAGTTCGGTGTAGGTCGTTCGCTCCAAGCTGGGCTGTGTGCACGAA
CCCCCCGTTCAGCCCGACCGCTGCGCCTTATCCGGTAACTATCGTCTTGAGTCCAACCCGGTAAGACACG
ACTTATCGCCACTGGCAGCAGCCACTGGTAACAGGATTAGCAGAGCGAGGTATGTAGGCGGTGCTACAGA
GTTCTTGAAGTGGTGGCCTAACTACGGCTACACTAGAAGAACAGTATTTGGTATCTGCGCTCTGCTGAAG
CCAGTTACCTTCGGAAAAAGAGTTGGTAGCTCTTGATCCGGCAAACAAACCACCGCTGGTAGCGGTGGTT
TTTTTGTTTGCAAGCAGCAGATTACGCGCAGAAAAAAAGGATCTCAAGAAGATCCTTTGATCTTTTCTAC
GGGGTCTGACGCTCAGTGGAACGAAAACTCACGTTAAGGGATTTTGGTCATGAGATTATCAAAAAGGATC
TTCACCTAGATCCTTTTAAATTAAAAATGAAGTTTTAAATCAATCTAAAGTATATATGAGTAAACTTGGT
CTGACAGTTACCAATGCTTAATCAGTGAGGCACCTATCTCAGCGATCTGTCTATTTCGTTCATCCATAGT
TGCCTGACTCCCCGTCGTGTAGATAACTACGATACGGGAGGGCTTACCATCTGGCCCCAGTGCTGCAATG
ATACCGCGAGACCCACGCTCACCGGCTCCAGATTTATCAGCAATAAACCAGCCAGCCGGAAGGGCCGAGC
GCAGAAGTGGTCCTGCAACTTTATCCGCCTCCATCCAGTCTATTAATTGTTGCCGGGAAGCTAGAGTAAG
TAGTTCGCCAGTTAATAGTTTGCGCAACGTTGTTGCCATTGCTACAGGCATCGTGGTGTCACGCTCGTCG
TTTGGTATGGCTTCATTCAGCTCCGGTTCCCAACGATCAAGGCGAGTTACATGATCCCCCATGTTGTGCA
AAAAAGCGGTTAGCTCCTTCGGTCCTCCGATCGTTGTCAGAAGTAAGTTGGCCGCAGTGTTATCACTCAT
GGTTATGGCAGCACTGCATAATTCTCTTACTGTCATGCCATCCGTAAGATGCTTTTCTGTGACTGGTGAG
TACTCAACCAAGTCATTCTGAGAATAGTGTATGCGGCGACCGAGTTGCTCTTGCCCGGCGTCAATACGGG
ATAATACCGCGCCACATAGCAGAACTTTAAAAGTGCTCATCATTGGAAAACGTTCTTCGGGGCGAAAACT
CTCAAGGATCTTACCGCTGTTGAGATCCAGTTCGATGTAACCCACTCGTGCACCCAACTGATCTTCAGCA
TCTTTTACTTTCACCAGCGTTTCTGGGTGAGCAAAAACAGGAAGGCAAAATGCCGCAAAAAAGGGAATAA
GGGCGACACGGAAATGTTGAATACTCATACTCTTCCTTTTTCAATATTATTGAAGCATTTATCAGGGTTA
TTGTCTCATGAGCGGATACATATTTGAATGTATTTAGAAAAATAAACAAATAGGGGTTCCGCGCACATTT
CCCCGAAAAGTGCCACCTGACGTCGACGGATCGGGAGATCTCCCGATCCCCTATGGTGCACTCTCAGTAC
AATCTGCTCTGATGCCGCATAGTTAAGCCAGTATCTGCTCCCTGCTTGTGTGTTGGAGGTCGCTGAGTAG
TGCGCGAGCAAAATTTAAGCTACAACAAGGCAAGGCTTGACCGACAATTGCATGAAGAATCTGCTTAGGG
TTAGGCGTTTTGCGCTGCTTCGCGATGTACGGGCCAGATATACGCGTT
Features (pLannotate 1.2.2; 23 found; start..end, strand, type, name):
      1..380     +  enhancer       CMV enhancer: human cytomegalovirus immediate early enhancer
    381..584     +  promoter       CMV promoter: human cytomegalovirus (CMV) immediate early promoter
    580..613     +  LTR            5' LTR (truncated) (fragment): truncated 5' long terminal repeat (LTR) from HIV-1
    629..647     +  promoter       T7 promoter: promoter for bacteriophage T7 RNA polymerase
    670..1056    +  CDS            MS2: bacteriophage MS2 coat protein binds to a specific stem-loop structure in the viral RNA (Peabody, 1993)
   1099..1125    +  CDS            3xHA (fragment): three tandem HA epitope tags
   1180..2718    +  CDS            Rc3h1 (fragment): RC3H1_MOUSE - Also known as Gm551, Kiaa2025. Experimental evidence at protein level: Swiss-Prot protein existence level 1. Post-transcriptional repressor of mRNAs containing a conserved stem loop motif, called constitutive decay element (CDE), which is often located in the 3'-UTR, as in HMGXB3, ICOS, IER3, NFKBID, NFKBIZ, PPP1R10, TNF, TNFRSF4 and in many more mRNAs (PubMed:23663784, PubMed:25026077, PubMed:18172933). Cleaves translationally inactive mRNAs harboring a stem-loop (SL), often located in their 3'-UTRs, during the early phase of inflammation in a helicase UPF1-independent manner (P
   3649..3667    -  promoter       SP6 promoter: promoter for bacteriophage SP6 RNA polymerase
   3693..3917    +  polyA_signal   bGH poly(A) signal: bovine growth hormone polyadenylation signal
   3921..3942    +  promoter       SV40 promoter (fragment): SV40 enhancer and early promoter
   3963..4391    +  rep_origin     f1 ori (sequence partly withheld): f1 bacteriophage origin of replication; arrow indicates direction of (+) strand synthesis
   4405..4734    +  promoter       SV40 promoter: SV40 enhancer and early promoter
   4801..5592    +  CDS            neo: KKA2_KLEPN - Also known as kan, nptII. Experimental evidence at protein level: Swiss-Prot protein existence level 1. Resistance to kanamycin, neomycin, paromomycin, ribostamycin, butirosin and gentamicin B. From Klebsiella pneumoniae.
   5616..5774    +  CDS            ble (fragment): BLE_KLEPN - Experimental evidence at protein level: Swiss-Prot protein existence level 1. Binding protein with a strong affinity to the bleomycin family of antibiotics. Binds to CL990; an antimitotic-antibiotic compound. From Klebsiella pneumoniae.
   5769..5890    +  polyA_signal   SV40 poly(A) signal: SV40 polyadenylation signal
   5963..5979    -  protein_bind   lac operator: The lac repressor binds to the lac operator to inhibit transcription in E. coli. This inhibition can be relieved by adding lactose or isopropyl-β-D-thiogalactopyranoside (IPTG). lac repressor encoded by lacI
   5987..6017    -  promoter       lac promoter: promoter for the E. coli lac operon
   6032..6053    -  protein_bind   CAP binding site: CAP binding activates transcription in the presence of cAMP. E. coli catabolite activator protein
   6066..6158    -  CDS            lacI (fragment): lac repressor; lacI; The lac repressor binds to the lac operator to inhibit transcription in E. coli. This inhibition can be relieved by adding lactose or isopropyl-β-D-thiogalactopyranoside (IPTG).
   6341..6929    -  rep_origin     ori: high-copy-number ColE1/pMB1/pBR322/pUC origin of replication
   7100..7960    -  CDS            AmpR: β-lactamase; bla; confers resistance to ampicillin, carbenicillin, and related antibiotics
   7961..8065    -  promoter       AmpR promoter: bla
   8124..8176    -  misc_feature   bom (fragment): basis of mobility region from pBR322
