[The description below was written by a language model from this plasmid's Addgene catalogue record and pLannotate feature annotations shown in this document.]
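Description:
pcDNA3.1-MS2-HA-DmRoquin_AD is a mammalian expression plasmid of about 8.3 kb encoding Drosophila melanogaster Roquin (gene roq, CG16807) fused at its N-terminus to the bacteriophage MS2 coat protein and an HA epitope tag. The catalogue lists the backbone as unknown, but the name and the annotated features match a pcDNA3.1-type layout. A CMV enhancer and immediate early promoter, followed by a T7 promoter, drive the fusion, and a bGH polyadenylation signal terminates it. An SP6 promoter lies in reverse orientation just downstream of the insert. The Roquin coding sequence was taken from isoform C. The annotation software recognises part of it only by homology to mouse Rc3h1 (Roquin-1), which is consistent with a fly orthologue rather than a mouse insert. The record does not explain the "AD" suffix, so it is unclear whether it marks a fragment or a variant of the protein.

The plasmid is propagated in E. coli through a high-copy ColE1/pUC-type origin with ampicillin selection from the bla gene, and it also carries an f1 origin. An SV40 promoter drives a neomycin phosphotransferase cassette with an SV40 poly(A) signal, which could allow G418 selection of stably transfected mammalian cells. Short annotated hits such as the HIV-1 LTR, ble and lacI fragments appear to be incidental backbone remnants.

The MS2 coat protein binds a specific RNA stem-loop, so this fusion is suited to tethering assays in which Roquin is artificially recruited to a reporter mRNA carrying MS2 binding sites, while the HA tag allows detection or immunoprecipitation. The associated study examined how Drosophila Roquin recruits the CCR4-NOT deadenylase complex to target mRNAs through a CAF40-binding motif.
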