Addgene plasmid #148531: pcDNA3.1-MS2-HA-DmRoquin_AD
Purpose: Mammalian Expression of DmRoquin
Depositing lab: Elisa Izaurralde. Depositing organization: Max Planck Institute for Developmental Biology. Publication: A CAF40-binding motif facilitates recruitment of the CCR4-NOT complex to mRNAs targeted by Drosophila Roquin. Sgromo A, Raisch T, Bawankar P, Bhandari D, Chen Y, Kuzuoglu-Ozturk D, Weichenrieder O, Izaurralde E. Nat Commun. 2017 Feb 6;8:14307. doi: 10.1038/ncomms14307. PubMed 28165457.
Backbone
  Vector backbone: Unknown
  Vector type: Mammalian Expression
Growth in bacteria
  Bacterial resistance: Ampicillin, 100 μg/mL
  Growth temperature: 37°C
  Growth strain: DH5alpha
  Copy number: High Copy
Gene/Insert
  Gene/Insert name: DmRoquin
  Species: D. melanogaster (fly)
  Entrez Gene: roq (a.k.a. CG16807, Dmel\CG16807, NEST:bs21b12)
  Cloning method: Unknown
Terms and licenses: Academic/Nonprofit Terms; Industry Terms: Not Available to Industry
Depositor comments: ORF extracted from isoform C NCBI:NM_001275011.1 Plasmids from this collection were made available to the research community and donated after the lab closed. Please note that the sequence provided by the depositing laboratory may be theoretical/predicted or based on Sanger sequencing results. There may be discrepancies between sequencing results obtained by Addgene and the depositor sequence. If an Addgene verified sequence is not available, please contact before placing your order to request that our lab fully sequence the plasmid.
How to cite: pcDNA3.1-MS2-HA-DmRoquin_AD was a gift from Elisa Izaurralde (Addgene plasmid # 148531 ; http://n2t.net/addgene:148531 ; RRID:Addgene_148531)
